Addgene plasmid #31872: pTagRFP657-C1
Purpose: For fusion of TagRFP657 to N-term of insert. SEE DEPOSITOR COMMENTS BELOW.
Depositing lab: Vladislav Verkhusha. Depositing organization: Albert Einstein College of Medicine. Publication: Far-red fluorescent protein excitable with red lasers for flow cytometry and superresolution STED nanoscopy. Morozova KS, Piatkevich KD, Gould TJ, Zhang J, Bewersdorf J, Verkhusha VV. Biophys J. 2010 Jul 21;99(2):L13-5. 10.1016/j.bpj.2010.04.025 PubMed 20643047.
Backbone
  Vector backbone: C1
  Backbone manufacturer: Clontech
  Backbone size w/o insert (bp): 3983
  Modifications to backbone: none
  Vector type: Mammalian Expression
  Selectable markers: Neomycin (select with G418)
Growth in bacteria
  Bacterial resistance: Kanamycin, 50 μg/mL
  Growth temperature: 37°C
  Growth strain: DH5alpha
  Copy number: High Copy
Gene/Insert
  Gene/Insert name: TagRFP657
  Insert size (bp): 735
  Mutation: M44Q, K69H, F84W, S148H, S165T, D166A, M167L, L181F, and R203Y compared to mKate (but numbering is relative to common EGFP); SEE DEPOSITOR COMMENTS BELOW
  Cloning method: Restriction Enzyme; 5′ cloning site NheI (not destroyed); 3′ cloning site BglII (not destroyed)
  Sequencing primers: 5′ ggtaggcgtgtacggtgggag
Terms and licenses: Academic/Nonprofit Terms; Industry Terms: Not Available to Industry
Depositor comments: There is an additional E10D amino acid change in Addgene's quality control sequence, the full plasmid sequence is assembled and may contain slight discrepancies. According to Dr. Verkhusha, this mutation should not change any properties of the TagRFP657 protein. **NOTE**: Addgene NGS results indicate that the TagRFP657 ORF is duplicated. In order to remove the duplicated ORF and restore the MCS, recipient scientists can cut with BglII, gel purify the large band, and re-ligate the vector. Alternatively, BglII can be used as the 5' restriction site for cloning, with the 3' site being located in the MCS.
How to cite: pTagRFP657-C1 was a gift from Vladislav Verkhusha (Addgene plasmid # 31872 ; http://n2t.net/addgene:31872 ; RRID:Addgene_31872)
