[The description below was written by a language model from this plasmid's Addgene catalogue record and pLannotate feature annotations shown in this document.]
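Description:
pTagRFP657-C1 is a mammalian expression vector built on the Clontech C1 backbone, designed for making fusion proteins in which the far-red fluorescent protein TagRFP657 sits at the N-terminus of a protein of interest. TagRFP657 is described as carrying nine substitutions relative to mKate (M44Q, K69H, F84W, S148H, S165T, D166A, M167L, L181F and R203Y, numbered by alignment to EGFP). The associated work presents it as a far-red protein excitable with red lasers for flow cytometry and STED superresolution microscopy. Expression is driven by the human CMV immediate-early enhancer and promoter. The fluorescent protein coding region is followed by a multiple cloning site for in-frame insertion of a partner gene, then by an SV40 polyadenylation signal.

The plasmid replicates at high copy in E. coli from a pUC-type ColE1 origin and also carries an f1 origin. A single Tn5 aminoglycoside phosphotransferase gene serves as a dual marker. A bacterial bla promoter drives it for kanamycin selection, and the SV40 early promoter drives it for G418 selection of stable mammalian lines, with an HSV TK polyadenylation signal downstream.

Two discrepancies are recorded. The sequenced plasmid contains the TagRFP657 reading frame twice in tandem, which the feature table shows as two adjacent TagRFP-like coding segments upstream of the cloning site. This duplication also explains why the sequenced length exceeds the sum of the stated backbone and insert sizes. The depositor comments indicate that the extra copy can be removed by BglII digestion and religation, or bypassed by using BglII as the 5′ cloning site. Quality-control sequencing also found an additional E10D change, which the depositor says should not alter the protein's properties.
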