Features (pLannotate 1.2.2; 15 found; start..end, strand, type, name):
     61..364     +  enhancer       CMV enhancer: human cytomegalovirus immediate early enhancer
    365..568     +  promoter       CMV promoter: human cytomegalovirus (CMV) immediate early promoter
    607..1318    +  CDS            TagRFP (fragment): monomeric derivative of red fluorescent protein from Entacmaea quadricolor (Merzlyak et al., 2007) mammalian codon-optimized
   1353..2064    +  CDS            TagRFP (fragment): monomeric derivative of red fluorescent protein from Entacmaea quadricolor (Merzlyak et al., 2007) mammalian codon-optimized
   2064..2129    +  misc_feature   MCS: multiple cloning site
   2146..2230    +  CDS            large T antigen (fragment): large T antigen from SV40 (simian virus 40)
   2253..2374    +  polyA_signal   SV40 poly(A) signal: SV40 polyadenylation signal
   2408..2836    -  rep_origin     f1 ori (sequence partly withheld): f1 bacteriophage origin of replication; arrow indicates direction of (+) strand synthesis
   2863..2967    +  promoter       AmpR promoter: bla
   2969..3326    +  promoter       SV40 promoter: SV40 enhancer and early promoter
   3361..4155    +  CDS            NeoR/KanR: aminoglycoside phosphotransferase from Tn5; aph(3')-II (or nptII); confers resistance to neomycin, kanamycin, and G418 (Geneticin®)
   4176..4328    +  CDS            ble (fragment): BLE_KLEPN - Experimental evidence at protein level: Swiss-Prot protein existence level 1. Binding protein with a strong affinity to the bleomycin family of antibiotics. Binds to CL990; an antimitotic-antibiotic compound. From Klebsiella pneumoniae.
   4387..4434    +  polyA_signal   HSV TK poly(A) signal: herpes simplex virus thymidine kinase polyadenylation signal (Cole and Stacy, 1985)
   4525..4541    -  polyA_signal   bGH poly(A) signal (fragment): bovine growth hormone polyadenylation signal
   4763..5351    +  rep_origin     ori: high-copy-number ColE1/pMB1/pBR322/pUC origin of replication
>Addgene plasmid #31872 | pTagRFP657-C1 | addgene full sequence | sequence record 233378 | Addgene NGS Result
TAGTTATTAATAGTAATCAATTACGGGGTCATTAGTTCATAGCCCATATATGGAGTTCCGCGTTACATAA
CTTACGGTAAATGGCCCGCCTGGCTGACCGCCCAACGACCCCCGCCCATTGACGTCAATAATGACGTATG
TTCCCATAGTAACGCCAATAGGGACTTTCCATTGACGTCAATGGGTGGAGTATTTACGGTAAACTGCCCA
CTTGGCAGTACATCAAGTGTATCATATGCCAAGTACGCCCCCTATTGACGTCAATGACGGTAAATGGCCC
GCCTGGCATTATGCCCAGTACATGACCTTATGGGACTTTCCTACTTGGCAGTACATCTACGTATTAGTCA
TCGCTATTACCATGGTGATGCGGTTTTGGCAGTACATCAATGGGCGTGGATAGCGGTTTGACTCACGGGG
ATTTCCAAGTCTCCACCCCATTGACGTCAATGGGAGTTTGTTTTGGCACCAAAATCAACGGGACTTTCCA
AAATGTCGTAACAACTCCGCCCCATTGACGCAAATGGGCGGTAGGCGTGTACGGTGGGAGGTCTATATAA
GCAGAGCTGGTTTAGTGAACCGTCAGATCCGCTAGCGGTGGCCACCATGGTGTCTAAGGGCGAAGAGCTG
ATTAAGGACAACATGCACATGAAGCTGTACATGGAGGGCACCGTGAACAACCACCACTTCAAGTGCACAT
CCGAGGGCGAAGGCAAGCCCTACGAGGGCACCCAGACCCAGAGAATCAAGGTGGTCGAGGGCGGCCCTCT
CCCCTTCGCCTTCGACATCCTGGCTACCAGCTTCATGTACGGCAGTCACACCTTCATCAACCACACCCAG
GGCATCCCCGACTTCTGGAAGCAGTCCTTCCCTGAGGGCTTCACATGGGAGAGAGTCACCACATACGAAG
ACGGGGGCGTGCTGACCGCTACCCAGGACACCAGCCTCCAGGACGGCTGCCTCATCTACAACGTCAAGAT
CAGAGGGGTGAACTTCCCATCCAACGGCCCTGTGATGCAGAAGAAAACACTCGGCTGGGAGGCCCACACC
GAGATGCTGTACCCCGCTGACGGCGGCCTGGAAGGCAGAACCGCGCTGGCCCTGAAGCTCGTGGGCGGGG
GCCACCTGATCTGCAACTTCAAGACCACATACAGATCCAAGAAACCCGCTAAGAACCTCAAGATGCCCGG
CGTCTACTATGTGGACTACAGACTGGAAAGAATCAAGGAGGCCGACAAAGAGACCTACGTCGAGCAGCAC
GAGGTGGCTGTGGCCAGATACTGCGACCTCCCTAGCAAACTGGGGCACAAGCTTAATTCCGGACTCAGAT
CTCATAGCTAGCGGTGGCCACCATGGTGTCTAAGAGCGAAGAGCTGATTAAGGAGAACATGCACATGAAG
CTGTACATGGAGGGCACCGTGAACAACCACCACTTCAAGTGCACATCCGAGGGCGAAGGCAAGCCCTACG
AGGGCACCCAGACCCAGAGAATCAAGGTGGTCGAGGGCGGCCCTCTCCCCTTCGCCTTCGACATCCTGGC
TACCAGCTTCATGTACGGCAGTCACACCTTCATCAACCACACCCAGGGCATCCCCGACTTCTGGAAGCAG
TCCTTCCCTGAGGGCTTCACATGGGAGAGAGTCACCACATACGAAGACGGGGGCGTGCTGACCGCTACCC
AGGACACCAGCCTCCAGGACGGCTGCCTCATCTACAACGTCAAGATCAGAGGGGTGAACTTCCCATCCAA
CGGCCCTGTGATGCAGAAGAAAACACTCGGCTGGGAGGCCCACACCGAGATGCTGTACCCCGCTGACGGC
GGCCTGGAAGGCAGAACCGCGCTGGCCCTGAAGCTCGTGGGCGGGGGCCACCTGATCTGCAACTTCAAGA
CCACATACAGATCCAAGAAACCCGCTAAGAACCTCAAGATGCCCGGCGTCTACTATGTGGACTACAGACT
GGAAAGAATCAAGGAGGCCGACAAAGAGACCTACGTCGAGCAGCACGAGGTGGCTGTGGCCAGATACTGC
GACCTCCCTAGCAAACTGGGGCACAAGCTTAATTCCGGACTCAGATCTCGAGCTCAAGCTTCGAATTCTG
CAGTCGACGGTACCGCGGGCCCGGGATCCACCGGATCTAGATAACTGATCATAATCAGCCATACCACATT
TGTAGAGGTTTTACTTGCTTTAAAAAACCTCCCACACCTCCCCCTGAACCTGAAACATAAAATGAATGCA
ATTGTTGTTGTTAACTTGTTTATTGCAGCTTATAATGGTTACAAATAAAGCAATAGCATCACAAATTTCA
CAAATAAAGCATTTTTTTCACTGCATTCTAGTTGTGGTTTGTCCAAACTCATCAATGTATCTTAACGCGT
AAATTGTAAGCGTTAATATTTTGTTAAAATTCGCGTTAAATTTTTGTTAAATCAGCTCATTTTTTAACCA
ATAGGCCGAAATCGGCAAAATCCCTTATAAATCAAAAGAATAGACCGAGATAGGGT
[37 nt withheld, positions 2507-2543]
AAAGAACGTGGACTCCAACGTCAAAGG
[49 nt withheld, positions 2571-2619]
T
[91 nt withheld, positions 2621-2711]
G
[124 nt withheld, positions 2713-2836]
CAGGTGGCACTTTTCGGGGAAATGTGCGCGGAACCCCTATTTGTTTATTTTTCTAAATACATTCAAATAT
GTATCCGCTCATGAGACAATAACCCTGATAAATGCTTCAATAATATTGAAAAAGGAAGAGTCCTGAGGCG
GAAAGAACCAGCTGTGGAATGTGTGTCAGTTAGGGTGTGGAAAGTCCCCAGGCTCCCCAGCAGGCAGAAG
TATGCAAAGCATGCATCTCAATTAGTCAGCAACCAGGTGTGGAAAGTCCCCAGGCTCCCCAGCAGGCAGA
AGTATGCAAAGCATGCATCTCAATTAGTCAGCAACCATAGTCCCGCCCCTAACTCCGCCCATCCCGCCCC
TAACTCCGCCCAGTTCCGCCCATTCTCCGCCCCATGGCTGACTAATTTTTTTTATTTATGCAGAGGCCGA
GGCCGCCTCGGCCTCTGAGCTATTCCAGAAGTAGTGAGGAGGCTTTTTTGGAGGCCTAGGCTTTTGCAAA
GATCGATCAAGAGACAGGATGAGGATCGTTTCGCATGATTGAACAAGATGGATTGCACGCAGGTTCTCCG
GCCGCTTGGGTGGAGAGGCTATTCGGCTATGACTGGGCACAACAGACAATCGGCTGCTCTGATGCCGCCG
TGTTCCGGCTGTCAGCGCAGGGGCGCCCGGTTCTTTTTGTCAAGACCGACCTGTCCGGTGCCCTGAATGA
ACTGCAAGACGAGGCAGCGCGGCTATCGTGGCTGGCCACGACGGGCGTTCCTTGCGCAGCTGTGCTCGAC
GTTGTCACTGAAGCGGGAAGGGACTGGCTGCTATTGGGCGAAGTGCCGGGGCAGGATCTCCTGTCATCTC
ACCTTGCTCCTGCCGAGAAAGTATCCATCATGGCTGATGCAATGCGGCGGCTGCATACGCTTGATCCGGC
TACCTGCCCATTCGACCACCAAGCGAAACATCGCATCGAGCGAGCACGTACTCGGATGGAAGCCGGTCTT
GTCGATCAGGATGATCTGGACGAAGAGCATCAGGGGCTCGCGCCAGCCGAACTGTTCGCCAGGCTCAAGG
CGAGCATGCCCGACGGCGAGGATCTCGTCGTGACCCATGGCGATGCCTGCTTGCCGAATATCATGGTGGA
AAATGGCCGCTTTTCTGGATTCATCGACTGTGGCCGGCTGGGTGTGGCGGACCGCTATCAGGACATAGCG
TTGGCTACCCGTGATATTGCTGAAGAGCTTGGCGGCGAATGGGCTGACCGCTTCCTCGTGCTTTACGGTA
TCGCCGCTCCCGATTCGCAGCGCATCGCCTTCTATCGCCTTCTTGACGAGTTCTTCTGAGCGGGACTCTG
GGGTTCGAAATGACCGACCAAGCGACGCCCAACCTGCCATCACGAGATTTCGATTCCACCGCCGCCTTCT
ATGAAAGGTTGGGCTTCGGAATCGTTTTCCGGGACGCCGGCTGGATGATCCTCCAGCGCGGGGATCTCAT
GCTGGAGTTCTTCGCCCACCCTAGGGGGAGGCTAACTGAAACACGGAAGGAGACAATACCGGAAGGAACC
CGCGCTATGACGGCAATAAAAAGACAGAATAAAACGCACGGTGTTGGGTCGTTTGTTCATAAACGCGGGG
TTCGGTCCCAGGGCTGGCACTCTGTCGATACCCCACCGAGACCCCATTGGGGCCAATACGCCCGCGTTTC
TTCCTTTTCCCCACCCCACCCCCCAAGTTCGGGTGAAGGCCCAGGGCTCGCAGCCAACGTCGGGGCGGCA
GGCCCTGCCATAGCCTCAGGTTACTCATATATACTTTAGATTGATTTAAAACTTCATTTTTAATTTAAAA
GGATCTAGGTGAAGATCCTTTTTGATAATCTCATGACCAAAATCCCTTAACGTGAGTTTTCGTTCCACTG
AGCGTCAGACCCCGTAGAAAAGATCAAAGGATCTTCTTGAGATCCTTTTTTTCTGCGCGTAATCTGCTGC
TTGCAAACAAAAAAACCACCGCTACCAGCGGTGGTTTGTTTGCCGGATCAAGAGCTACCAACTCTTTTTC
CGAAGGTAACTGGCTTCAGCAGAGCGCAGATACCAAATACTGTTCTTCTAGTGTAGCCGTAGTTAGGCCA
CCACTTCAAGAACTCTGTAGCACCGCCTACATACCTCGCTCTGCTAATCCTGTTACCAGTGGCTGCTGCC
AGTGGCGATAAGTCGTGTCTTACCGGGTTGGACTCAAGACGATAGTTACCGGATAAGGCGCAGCGGTCGG
GCTGAACGGGGGGTTCGTGCACACAGCCCAGCTTGGAGCGAACGACCTACACCGAACTGAGATACCTACA
GCGTGAGCTATGAGAAAGCGCCACGCTTCCCGAAGGGAGAAAGGCGGACAGGTATCCGGTAAGCGGCAGG
GTCGGAACAGGAGAGCGCACGAGGGAGCTTCCAGGGGGAAACGCCTGGTATCTTTATAGTCCTGTCGGGT
TTCGCCACCTCTGACTTGAGCGTCGATTTTTGTGATGCTCGTCAGGGGGGCGGAGCCTATGGAAAAACGC
CAGCAACGCGGCCTTTTTACGGTTCCTGGCCTTTTGCTGGCCTTTTGCTCACATGTTCTTTCCTGCGTTA
TCCCCTGATTCTGTGGATAACCGTATTACCGCCATGCAT
