>Addgene plasmid #31872 | pTagRFP657-C1 | addgene partial sequence | sequence record 172571 | pEGFP-R 5'-acctctacaaatgtggtatg-3'
GATCCGGTGGATCCCGGGCCCGCGGTACCGTCGACTGCAGAATTCGAAGCTTGAGCTCGAGATCTGAGTC
CGGAATTAAGCTTGTGCCCCAGTTTGCTAGGGAGGTCGCAGTATCTGGCCACAGCCACCTCGTGCTGCTC
GACGTAGGTCTCTTTGTCGGCCTCCTTGATTCTTTCCAGTCTGTAGTCCACATAGTAGACGCCGGGCATC
TTGAGGTTCTTAGCGGGTTTCTTGGATCTGTATGTGGTCTTGAAGTTGCAGATCAGGTGGCCCCCGCCCA
CGAGCTTCAGGGCCAGCGCGGTTCTGCCTTCCAGGCCGCCGTCAGCGGGGTACAGCATCTCGGTGTGGGC
CTCCCAGCCGAGTGTTTTCTTCTGCATCACAGGGCCGTTGGATGGGAAGTTCACCCCTCTGATCTTGACG
TTGTAGATGAGGCAGCCGTCCTGGAGGCTGGTGTCCTGGGTAGCGGTCAGCACGCCCCCGTCTTCGTATG
TGGTGACTCTCTCCCATGTGAAGCCCTCAGGGAAGGACTGCTTCCAGAAGTCGGGGATGCCCTGGGTGTG
GTTGATGAAGGTGTGACTGCCGTACATGAAGCTGGTAGCCAGGATGTCGAAGGCGAAGGGGAGAGGGCCG
CCCTCGACCACCTTGATTCTCTGGGTCTGGGTGCCCTCGTAGGGCTTGCCTTCGCCCTCGGATGTGCACT
TGAAGTGGTGGTTGTTCACGGTGCCCTCCATGTACAGCTTCATGTGCATGTT
