>Addgene plasmid #31872 | pTagRFP657-C1 | addgene partial sequence | sequence record 172572 | CMV-F 5'-CGCAAATGGGCGGTAGGCGTG-3'
GAGCTGGTTTAGTGAACCGTCAGATCCGCTAGCGGTGGCCACCATGGTGTCTAAGGGCGAAGAGCTGATT
AAGGACAACATGCACATGAAGCTGTACATGGAGGGCACCGTGAACAACCACCACTTCAAGTGCACATCCG
AGGGCGAAGGCAAGCCCTACGAGGGCACCCAGACCCAGAGAATCAAGGTGGTCGAGGGCGGCCCTCTCCC
CTTCGCCTTCGACATCCTGGCTACCAGCTTCATGTACGGCAGTCACACCTTCATCAACCACACCCAGGGC
ATCCCCGACTTCTGGAAGCAGTCCTTCCCTGAGGGCTTCACATGGGAGAGAGTCACCACATACGAAGACG
GGGGCGTGCTGACCGCTACCCAGGACACCAGCCTCCAGGACGGCTGCCTCATCTACAACGTCAAGATCAG
AGGGGTGAACTTCCCATCCAACGGCCCTGTGATGCAGAAGAAAACACTCGGCTGGGAGGCCCACACCGAG
ATGCTGTACCCCGCTGACGGCGGCCTGGAAGGCAGAACCGCGCTGGCCCTGAAGCTCGTGGGCGGGGGCC
ACCTGATCTGCAACTTCAAGACCACATACAGATCCAAGAAACCCGCTAAGAACCTCAAGATGCCCGGCGT
CTACTATGTGGACTACAGACTGGAAAGAATCAAGGAGGCCGACAAAGAGACCTACGTCGAGCAGCACGAG
GTGGCTGTGGCCAGATACTGCGACCTCCCTAGCAAACTGGGGCACAAGCTTAATTCCGGACTCAGATCTC
