>Addgene plasmid #31872 | pTagRFP657-C1 | addgene partial sequence | sequence record 173323 | F1ori-F 5'-GTGGACTCTTGTTCCAAACTGG-3'
TCTCGGTCTATTCTTTTGATTTATAAGGGATTTTGCCGATTTCGGCCTATTGGTTAAAAAATGAGCTGAT
TTAACAAAAATTTAACGCGAATTTTAACAAAATATTAACGCTTACAATTTACGCGTTAAGATACATTGAT
GAGTTTGGACAAACCACAACTAGAATGCAGTGAAAAAAATGCTTTATTTGTGAAATTTGTGATGCTATTG
CTTTATTTGTAACCATTATAAGCTGCAATAAACAAGTTAACAACAACAATTGCATTCATTTTATGTTTCA
GGTTCAGGGGGAGGTGTGGGAGGTTTTTTAAAGCAAGTAAAACCTCTACAAATGTGGTATGGCTGATTAT
GATCAGTTATCTAGATCCGGTGGATCCCGGGCCCGCGGTACCGTCGACTGCAGAATTCGAAGCTTGAGCT
CGAGATCTGAGTCCGGAATTAAGCTTGTGCCCCAGTTTGCTAGGGAGGTCGCAGTATCTGGCCACAGCCA
CCTCGTGCTGCTCGACGTAGGTCTCTTTGTCGGCCTCCTTGATTCTTTCCAGTCTGTAGTCCACATAGTA
GACGCCGGGCATCTTGAGGTTCTTAGCGGGTTTCTTGGATCTGTATGTGGTCTTGAAGTTGCAGATCAGG
TGGCCCCCGCCCACGAGCTTCAGGGCCAGCGCGGTTCTGCCTTCCAGGCCGCCGTCAGCGGGGTACAGCA
TCTCGGTGTGGGCCTCCCAGCCGAGTGTTTTCTTC
